Addgene plasmid #52499: pRVdG-4RFP-5premGRASP
Purpose: Expresses TagRFP-T and presynaptic mGRASP component
Depositing lab: Ian Wickersham. Depositing organization: Massachusetts Institute of Technology.
Backbone
  Vector backbone: cSPBN (pSAD)
  Backbone manufacturer: Karl-Klaus Conzelmann & Matthias Schnell
  Backbone size w/o insert (bp): 13866
  Total vector size (bp): 15606
  Vector type: Mammalian Expression ; Rabies Virus
Growth in bacteria
  Bacterial resistance: Ampicillin, 100 μg/mL
  Growth temperature: 37°C
  Growth strain: DH5alpha
  Growth instructions: DH5alpha at 37C
  Copy number: High Copy
Gene/Insert 1
  Gene/Insert name: TagRFP-T
  Species: Synthetic
  Insert size (bp): 735
  Promoter: CMV
  Cloning method: Unknown
  Sequencing primers: 5′ Unknown
Gene/Insert 2
  Gene/Insert name: presynaptic mGRASP (alt name: premGRASP)
  Species: Synthetic
  Insert size (bp): 1005
  Promoter: CMV
  Cloning method: Unknown
  Sequencing primers: 5′ Unknown
Terms and licenses: Academic/Nonprofit Terms; Industry Terms: Not Available to Industry
How to cite: pRVdG-4RFP-5premGRASP was a gift from Ian Wickersham (Addgene plasmid # 52499 ; http://n2t.net/addgene:52499 ; RRID:Addgene_52499)
