[The description below was written by a language model from this plasmid's Addgene catalogue record and the feature table of its GenBank file.]
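Description:
pRVdG-4RFP-5premGRASP is a rabies virus genome plasmid built on the cSPBN (pSAD) backbone, a cDNA clone of the SAD B19-lineage vaccine strain carried in a pBluescript-type bacterial vector. The 15.6 kb plasmid is propagated in E. coli at high copy from a ColE1/pUC origin under ampicillin selection (AmpR/bla), and also retains an f1 origin and lac promoter/operator remnants. The "dG" in the name indicates a glycoprotein-deleted genome. Consistent with this, two transgenes occupy consecutive positions where G would normally sit: TagRFP-T, a photostable red fluorescent protein with a Kozak consensus, followed by the presynaptic mGRASP component.

The feature table annotates a CMV enhancer/promoter and a T7 promoter upstream of the viral cDNA and a T7 terminator downstream. These elements drive transcription of the full-length antigenome in transfected cells for rescue of infectious virus. Although the catalogue lists CMV as the promoter for both inserts, in rescued virus the transgenes would be transcribed by the viral polymerase as part of the rabies genome. The rabies genes themselves are not annotated in the table, and premGRASP is represented only by a GFP11 feature. The short Factor Xa site called further downstream is probably a chance match within viral sequence.

mGRASP detects synaptic contacts by reconstituting split GFP across the cleft. The presynaptic part presents the GFP11 strand, which pairs with a GFP1-10 fragment on a postsynaptic partner. Virus made from this plasmid should therefore label infected neurons red while placing the presynaptic half on their terminals, for circuit mapping. The G deletion means that glycoprotein must be supplied in trans for packaging and for any spread between cells.
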