LOCUS       Exported 15606 bp ds-DNA circular SYN 13-MAY-2021
DEFINITION  Expresses TagRFP-T and presynaptic mGRASP component.
ACCESSION   .
VERSION     .
KEYWORDS    pRVdG-4RFP-5premGRASP
SOURCE      synthetic DNA construct
  ORGANISM  synthetic DNA construct
REFERENCE   1 (bases 1 to 15606)
  TITLE     Genetic Neuroengineering Group Plasmids
  JOURNAL   Unpublished
REFERENCE   2 (bases 1 to 15606)
  AUTHORS   .
  TITLE     Direct Submission
  JOURNAL   Exported May 13, 2021 from SnapGene Server 1.1.58
            http://www.snapgene.com
FEATURES             Location/Qualifiers
     source          1..15606
                     /organism="synthetic DNA construct"
                     /mol_type="other DNA"
     rep_origin      3..459
                     /direction=RIGHT
                     /label=f1 ori
                     /note="f1 bacteriophage origin of replication; arrow
                     indicates direction of (+) strand synthesis"
     primer_bind     complement(90..109)
                     /label=F1ori-R
                     /note="F1 origin, reverse primer"
     primer_bind     300..321
                     /label=F1ori-F
                     /note="F1 origin, forward primer"
     primer_bind     585..607
                     /label=M13/pUC Forward
                     /note="In lacZ gene"
     primer_bind     599..616
                     /label=M13 Forward
                     /note="In lacZ gene. Also called M13-F20 or M13 (-21)
                     Forward"
     primer_bind     600..616
                     /label=M13 fwd
                     /note="common sequencing primer, one of multiple similar
                     variants"
     enhancer        658..1037
                     /label=CMV enhancer
                     /note="human cytomegalovirus immediate early enhancer"
     promoter        1038..1241
                     /label=CMV promoter
                     /note="human cytomegalovirus (CMV) immediate early
                     promoter"
     primer_bind     1192..1212
                     /label=CMV-F
                     /note="Human CMV immediate early promoter, forward primer"
     primer_bind     1286..1305
                     /label=T7
                     /note="T7 promoter, forward primer"
     promoter        1286..1304
                     /label=T7 promoter
                     /note="promoter for bacteriophage T7 RNA polymerase"
     regulatory      4695..4704
                     /regulatory_class="other"
                     /note="vertebrate consensus sequence for strong initiation
                     of translation (Kozak, 1987)"
     CDS             4701..5432
                     /codon_start=1
                     /product="photostable variant of TagRFP (Shaner et al.,
                     2008)"
                     /label=TagRFP-T
                     /translation="MVSKGEELIKENMHMKLYMEGTVNNHHFKCTSEGEGKPYEGTQTM
                     RIKVVEGGPLPFAFDILATSFMYGSRTFINHTQGIPDFFKQSFPEGFTWERVTTYEDGG
                     VLTATQDTSLQDGCLIYNVKIRGVNFPSNGPVMQKKTLGWEANTEMLYPADGGLEGRTD
                     MALKLVGGGHLICNFKTTYRSKKPAKNLKMPGVYYVDHRLERIKEADKETYVEQHEVAV
                     ARYCDLPSKLGHKLNGMDELYK"
     CDS             5604..5651
                     /codon_start=1
                     /product="11th beta-strand of superfolder GFP"
                     /label=GFP11
                     /note="associates with GFP(1-10), consisting of the first
                     10 beta-strands, to reconstitute fluorescent GFP (Cabantous
                     et al., 2005; Kamiyama et al., 2016)"
                     /translation="RDHMVLHEYVNAAGIT"
     CDS             8267..8278
                     /codon_start=1
                     /product="Factor Xa recognition and cleavage site"
                     /label=Factor Xa site
                     /translation="IEGR"
     primer_bind     complement(13278..13296)
                     /label=T7 Term
                     /note="T7 terminator, reverse primer"
     terminator      13292..13339
                     /label=T7 terminator
                     /note="transcription terminator for bacteriophage T7 RNA
                     polymerase"
     primer_bind     complement(13362..13378)
                     /label=SK primer
                     /note="common sequencing primer, one of multiple similar
                     variants"
     primer_bind     complement(13362..13378)
                     /label=pBluescriptSK
                     /note="For pBluescript vector"
     primer_bind     complement(13415..13435)
                     /label=T3
                     /note="T3 promoter, forward primer"
     promoter        complement(13415..13433)
                     /label=T3 promoter
                     /note="promoter for bacteriophage T3 RNA polymerase"
     primer_bind     complement(13454..13470)
                     /label=M13 rev
                     /note="common sequencing primer, one of multiple similar
                     variants"
     primer_bind     complement(13454..13470)
                     /label=M13 Reverse
                     /note="In lacZ gene. Also called M13-rev"
     primer_bind     complement(13467..13489)
                     /label=M13/pUC Reverse
                     /note="In lacZ gene"
     protein_bind    13478..13494
                     /label=lac operator
                     /bound_moiety="lac repressor encoded by lacI"
                     /note="The lac repressor binds to the lac operator to
                     inhibit transcription in E. coli. This inhibition can be
                     relieved by adding lactose or
                     isopropyl-beta-D-thiogalactopyranoside (IPTG)."
     promoter        complement(13502..13532)
                     /label=lac promoter
                     /note="promoter for the E. coli lac operon"
     protein_bind    13547..13568
                     /label=CAP binding site
                     /bound_moiety="E. coli catabolite activator protein"
                     /note="CAP binding activates transcription in the presence
                     of cAMP."
     primer_bind     complement(13685..13702)
                     /label=L4440
                     /note="L4440 vector, forward primer"
     rep_origin      complement(13856..14444)
                     /direction=LEFT
                     /label=ori
                     /note="high-copy-number ColE1/pMB1/pBR322/pUC origin of
                     replication"
     primer_bind     complement(13936..13955)
                     /label=pBR322ori-F
                     /note="pBR322 origin, forward primer"
     CDS             complement(14615..15475)
                     /codon_start=1
                     /gene="bla"
                     /product="beta-lactamase"
                     /label=AmpR
                     /note="confers resistance to ampicillin, carbenicillin, and
                     related antibiotics"
                     /translation="MSIQHFRVALIPFFAAFCLPVFAHPETLVKVKDAEDQLGARVGYI
                     ELDLNSGKILESFRPEERFPMMSTFKVLLCGAVLSRIDAGQEQLGRRIHYSQNDLVEYS
                     PVTEKHLTDGMTVRELCSAAITMSDNTAANLLLTTIGGPKELTAFLHNMGDHVTRLDRW
                     EPELNEAIPNDERDTTMPVAMATTLRKLLTGELLTLASRQQLIDWMEADKVAGPLLRSA
                     LPAGWFIADKSGAGERGSRGIIAALGPDGKPSRIVVIYTTGSQATMDERNRQIAEIGAS
                     LIKHW"
     primer_bind     15238..15257
                     /label=Amp-R
                     /note="Ampicillin resistance gene, reverse primer"
     promoter        complement(15476..15580)
                     /gene="bla"
                     /label=AmpR promoter
ORIGIN
        1 ggnnnnnnnn nnnnnnnnnn nnnnnnnnnn nnnnnnnnnn nnnnnnnnnn nnnnnnnnnn
       61 nnnnnnnnnn nnnnnnnnnn nnnnnnnnnn nnnnnnnnnn nnnnnnnnnn nnnnnnnnnn
      121 nnnnnncnnn nnnnnnnnnn nnnnnnnnnn nnnnnnnnnn nnnnnnnnnn nnnnnnnnnn
      181 nnnnnnnnnn nnnnnnnnnn nnnnnnnnnn nnnnnnnnan nnnnnnnnnn nnnnnnnnnn
      241 nnnnnnnnnn nnnnnnnnnn nnnnnnnncc tttgacgttg gagtccacgt tctttaatag
      301 tggactcttg ttccaaactg gaacaacact caaccctatc tcggtctatt cttttgattt
      361 ataagggatt ttgccgattt cggcctattg gttaaaaaaa tgagctgatt taacaaaaat
      421 ttaacgcgaa ttttaacaaa atattaacgc ttacaatttc cattcgccat tcaggctgcg
      481 caactgttgg gaagggcgat cggtgcgggc ctcttcgcta ttacgccagc tggcgaaagg
      541 gggatgtgct gcaaggcgat taagttgggt aacgccaggg ttttcccagt cacgacgttg
      601 taaaacgacg gccagtgagc gcgcgataag cttgatatcg aattcctgca gcgcgttgac
      661 attgattatt gactagttat taatagtaat caattacggg gtcattagtt catagcccat
      721 atatggagtt ccgcgttaca taacttacgg taaatggccc gcctggctga ccgcccaacg
      781 acccccgccc attgacgtca ataatgacgt atgttcccat agtaacgcca atagggactt
      841 tccattgacg tcaatgggtg gagtatttac ggtaaactgc ccacttggca gtacatcaag
      901 tgtatcatat gccaagtacg ccccctattg acgtcaatga cggtaaatgg cccgcctggc
      961 attatgccca gtacatgacc ttatgggact ttcctacttg gcagtacatc tacgtattag
     1021 tcatcgctat taccatggtg atgcggtttt ggcagtacat caatgggcgt ggatagcggt
     1081 ttgactcacg gggatttcca agtctccacc ccattgacgt caatgggagt ttgttttggc
     1141 accaaaatca acgggacttt ccaaaatgtc gtaacaactc cgccccattg acgcaaatgg
     1201 gcggtaggcg tgtacggtgg gaggtctata taagcagagc tctctggcta actagagaac
     1261 ccactgctta ctggcttatc gaaattaata cgactcacta tagggagacc caagctggct
     1321 agattaagcg tctgatgagt ccgtgaggac gaaacccggc gtaccgggtc acgcttaaca
     1381 accagatcaa agaaaaaaca gacattgtca attgcaaagc aaaaatgtaa cacccctaca
     1441 atggatgccg acaagattgt attcaaagtc aataatcagg tggtctcttt gaagcctgag
     1501 attatcgtgg atcaatatga gtacaagtac cctgccatca aagatttgaa aaagccctgt
     1561 ataaccctag gaaaggctcc cgatttaaat aaagcataca agtcagtttt gtcaggcatg
     1621 agcgccgcca aacttaatcc tgacgatgta tgttcctatt tggcagcggc aatgcagttt
     1681 tttgagggga catgtccgga agactggacc agctatggaa ttgtgattgc acgaaaagga
     1741 gataagatca ccccaggttc tctggtggag ataaaacgta ctgatgtaga agggaattgg
     1801 gctctgacag gaggcatgga actgacaaga gaccccactg tccctgagca tgcgtcctta
     1861 gtcggtcttc tcttgagtct gtataggttg agcaaaatat ccgggcaaaa cactggtaac
     1921 tataagacaa acattgcaga caggatagag cagatttttg agacagcccc ttttgttaaa
     1981 atcgtggaac accatactct aatgacaact cacaaaatgt gtgctaattg gagtactata
     2041 ccaaacttca gatttttggc cggaacctat gacatgtttt tctcccggat tgagcatcta
     2101 tattcagcaa tcagagtggg cacagttgtc actgcttatg aagactgttc aggactggta
     2161 tcatttactg ggttcataaa acaaatcaat ctcaccgcta gagaggcaat actatatttc
     2221 ttccacaaga actttgagga agagataaga agaatgtttg agccagggca ggagacagct
     2281 gttcctcact cttatttcat ccacttccgt tcactaggct tgagtgggaa atctccttat
     2341 tcatcaaatg ctgttggtca cgtgttcaat ctcattcact ttgtaggatg ctatatgggt
     2401 caagtcagat ccctaaatgc aacggttatt gctgcatgtg ctcctcatga aatgtctgtt
     2461 ctagggggct atctgggaga ggaattcttc gggaaaggga catttgaaag aagattcttc
     2521 agagatgaga aagaacttca agaatacgag gcggctgaac tgacaaagac tgacgtagca
     2581 ctggcagatg atggaactgt caactctgac gacgaggact acttttcagg tgaaaccaga
     2641 agtccggagg ctgtttatac tcgaatcatg atgaatggag gtcgactaaa gagatctcac
     2701 atacggagat atgtctcagt cagttccaat catcaagccc gtccaaactc attcgccgag
     2761 tttctaaaca agacatattc gagtgactca taagaagttg aataacaaaa tgccggaaat
     2821 ctacggattg tgtatatcca tcatgaaaaa aactaacacc cctcctttcg aaccatccca
     2881 aacatgagca agatctttgt caatcctagt gctattagag ccggtctggc cgatcttgag
     2941 atggctgaag aaactgttga tctgatcaat agaaatatcg aagacaatca ggctcatctc
     3001 caaggggaac ccatagaggt ggacaatctc cctgaggata tggggcgact tcacctggat
     3061 gatggaaaat cgcccaacca tggtgagata gccaaggtgg gagaaggcaa gtatcgagag
     3121 gactttcaga tggatgaagg agaggatcct agcttcctgt tccagtcata cctggaaaat
     3181 gttggagtcc aaatagtcag acaaatgagg tcaggagaga gatttctcaa gatatggtca
     3241 cagaccgtag aagagattat atcctatgtc gcggtcaact ttcccaaccc tccaggaaag
     3301 tcttcagagg ataaatcaac ccagactact ggccgagagc tcaagaagga gacaacaccc
     3361 actccttctc agagagaaag ccaatcatcg aaagccagga tggcggctca aattgcttct
     3421 ggccctccag cccttgaatg gtcggctacc aatgaagagg atgatctatc agtggaggct
     3481 gagatcgctc accagattgc agaaagtttc tccaaaaaat ataagtttcc ctctcgatcc
     3541 tcagggatac tcttgtataa ttttgagcaa ttgaaaatga accttgatga tatagttaaa
     3601 gaggcaaaaa atgtaccagg tgtgacccgt ttagcccatg acgggtccaa actcccccta
     3661 agatgtgtac tgggatgggt cgctttggcc aactctaaga aattccagtt gttagtcgaa
     3721 tccgacaagc tgagtaaaat catgcaagat gacttgaatc gctatacatc ttgctaaccg
     3781 aacctctccc ctcagtccct ctagacaata aaatccgaga tgtcccaaag tcaacatgaa
     3841 aaaaacaggc aacaccactg ataaaatgaa cctcctacgt aagatagtga aaaaccgcag
     3901 ggacgaggac actcaaaaat cctctcccgc gtcagcccct ctggatgacg atgacttgtg
     3961 gcttccaccc cctgaatacg tcccgctgaa agaacttaca ggcaagaaga acatgaggaa
     4021 cttttgtatc aacggaaggg ttaaagtgtg tagcccgaat ggttactcgt tcaggatcct
     4081 gcggcacatt ctgaaatcat tcgacgagat atattctggg aatcatagga tgatcgggtt
     4141 agtcaaagtg gttattggac tggctttgtc aggatctcca gtccctgagg gcctgaactg
     4201 ggtatacaaa ttgaggagaa cctttatctt ccagtgggct gattccaggg gccctcttga
     4261 aggggaggag ttggaatact ctcaggagat cacttgggat gatgatactg agttcgtcgg
     4321 attgcaaata agagtgattg caaaacagtg tcatatccag ggcagagtct ggtgtatcaa
     4381 catgaacccg agagcatgtc aactatggtc tgacatgtct cttcagacac aaaggtccga
     4441 agaggacaaa gattcctctc tgcttctaga ataatcagat tatatcccgc aaatttatca
     4501 cttgtttacc tctggaggag agaacatatg ggctcaactc caacccttgg gagcaatata
     4561 acaaaaaaca tgttatggtg ccattaaacc gctgcatttc atcaaagtca agttgattac
     4621 ctttacattt tgatcctctt ggatgtgaaa aaaactatta acatccctca aaagaccccg
     4681 ggcccgggaa agccgccacc atggtgtcta agggcgaaga gctgattaag gagaacatgc
     4741 acatgaagct gtacatggag ggcaccgtga acaaccacca cttcaagtgc acatccgagg
     4801 gcgaaggcaa gccctacgag ggcacccaga ccatgagaat caaggtggtc gagggcggcc
     4861 ctctcccctt cgccttcgac atcctggcta ccagcttcat gtacggcagc agaaccttca
     4921 tcaaccacac ccagggcatc cccgacttct ttaagcagtc cttccctgag ggcttcacat
     4981 gggagagagt caccacatac gaagacgggg gcgtgctgac cgctacccag gacaccagcc
     5041 tccaggacgg ctgcctcatc tacaacgtca agatcagagg ggtgaacttc ccatccaacg
     5101 gccctgtgat gcagaagaaa acactcggct gggaggccaa caccgagatg ctgtaccccg
     5161 ctgacggcgg cctggaaggc agaaccgaca tggccctgaa gctcgtgggc gggggccacc
     5221 tgatctgcaa cttcaagacc acatacagat ccaagaaacc cgctaagaac ctcaagatgc
     5281 ccggcgtcta ctatgtggac cacagactgg aaagaatcaa ggaggccgac aaagagacct
     5341 acgtcgagca gcacgaggtg gctgtggcca gatactgcga cctccctagc aaactggggc
     5401 acaaacttaa tggcatggac gagctgtaca agtaatgatt aattaacgtc ctttcaacga
     5461 tccaagtcca tgaaaaaaac taacacccct cccgtacgaa agccgccacc atgccacctt
     5521 ctactagtct tttgttgctt gctgcacttc tccccttcgc tcttcccgct tcagattgga
     5581 agacaggaga agtcaccgct tcccgcgacc acatggtgct gcacgaatat gtgaacgctg
     5641 ctggcatcac aggcggtggc ggatctggcg gcggtggtag cgtcgacttt cagaaagcta
     5701 gctctattgt ttataagaag gagggggaac aggtggagtt cagtttccca ttggccttca
     5761 cagtcgagaa gctcacagga tcaggagagt tgtggtggca ggccgaaaga gcctcctcca
     5821 gcaagagttg gatcactttt gatctgaaaa acaaagaagt gagcgtgaag agagtcacac
     5881 aggaccctaa gctgcagatg ggcaagaagt tgcctttgca cttgacactc ccccaagccc
     5941 tgccccagta tgctggctcc gggaacctca ccctcgcctt ggaggctaag accggaaagt
     6001 tgcatcagga ggtcaacctc gtggtgatga gggcaacaca gctgcagaag aacctgacct
     6061 gcgaagtgtg gggtcccacc tcacctaaac tgatgctgtc tctgaagctg gagaataagg
     6121 aggctaaagt cagtaaaaga gagaaggctg tgtgggtcct taacccggag gcagggatgt
     6181 ggcagtgtct tcttagcgac tctggacagg tgctgctgga gagcaacatc aaggtgcttc
     6241 ctacttggtc aacaccagta cagccgatgg ccctgatcgt actcggggga gtcgccggcc
     6301 tgcttctgtt tatcggcctg ggcatcttct tctgcgtacg ctacaagtat cgcaacaggg
     6361 atgagggatc ttaccacgtt gacgaatcta ggaactatat cagtaacagc gctcagagta
     6421 atggcgccgt ggttaaagag aaacagccct ccagcgccaa atcagcaaac aaaaacaaga
     6481 aaaacaagga taaagagtac tacgtaagat cttaatgagc tagcttataa agtgctgggt
     6541 catctaagct tttcagtcga gaaaaaaaca ttagatcaga agaacaactg gcaacacttc
     6601 tcaacctgag acttacttca agatgctcga tcctggagag gtctatgatg accctattga
     6661 cccaatcgag ttagaggctg aacccagagg aacccccatt gtccccaaca tcttgaggaa
     6721 ctctgactac aatctcaact ctcctttgat agaagatcct gctagactaa tgttagaatg
     6781 gttaaaaaca gggaatagac cttatcggat gactctaaca gacaattgct ccaggtcttt
     6841 cagagttttg aaagattatt tcaagaaggt agatttgggt tctctcaagg tgggcggaat
     6901 ggctgcacag tcaatgattt ctctctggtt atatggtgcc cactctgaat ccaacaggag
     6961 ccggagatgt ataacagact tggcccattt ctattccaag tcgtccccca tagagaagct
     7021 gttgaatctc acgctaggaa atagagggct gagaatcccc ccagagggag tgttaagttg
     7081 ccttgagagg gttgattatg ataatgcatt tggaaggtat cttgccaaca cgtattcctc
     7141 ttacttgttc ttccatgtaa tcaccttata catgaacgcc ctagactggg atgaagaaaa
     7201 gaccatccta gcattatgga aagatttaac ctcagtggac atcgggaagg acttggtaaa
     7261 gttcaaagac caaatatggg gactgctgat cgtgacaaag gactttgttt actcccaaag
     7321 ttccaattgt ctttttgaca gaaactacac acttatgcta aaagatcttt tcttgtctcg
     7381 cttcaactcc ttaatggtct tgctctctcc cccagagccc cgatactcag atgacttgat
     7441 atctcaacta tgccagctgt acattgctgg ggatcaagtc ttgtctatgt gtggaaactc
     7501 cggctatgaa gtcatcaaaa tattggagcc atatgtcgtg aatagtttag tccagagagc
     7561 agaaaagttt aggcctctca ttcattcctt gggagacttt cctgtattta taaaagacaa
     7621 ggtaagtcaa cttgaagaga cgttcggtcc ctgtgcaaga aggttcttta gggctctgga
     7681 tcaattcgac aacatacatg acttggtttt tgtgtttggc tgttacaggc attgggggca
     7741 cccatatata gattatcgaa agggtctgtc aaaactatat gatcaggttc accttaaaaa
     7801 aatgatagat aagtcctacc aggagtgctt agcaagcgac ctagccagga ggatccttag
     7861 atggggtttt gataagtact ccaagtggta tctggattca agattcctag cccgagacca
     7921 ccccttgact ccttatatca aaacccaaac atggccaccc aaacatattg tagacttggt
     7981 gggggataca tggcacaagc tcccgatcac gcagatcttt gagattcctg aatcaatgga
     8041 tccgtcagaa atattggatg acaaatcaca ttctttcacc agaacgagac tagcttcttg
     8101 gctgtcagaa aaccgagggg ggcctgttcc tagcgaaaaa gttattatca cggccctgtc
     8161 taagccgcct gtcaatcccc gagagtttct gaggtctata gacctcggag gattgccaga
     8221 tgaagacttg ataattggcc tcaagccaaa ggaacgggaa ttgaagattg aaggtcgatt
     8281 ctttgctcta atgtcatgga atctaagatt gtattttgtc atcactgaaa aactcttggc
     8341 caactacatc ttgccacttt ttgacgcgct gactatgaca gacaacctga acaaggtgtt
     8401 taaaaagctg atcgacaggg tcaccgggca agggcttttg gactattcaa gggtcacata
     8461 tgcatttcac ctggactatg aaaagtggaa caaccatcaa agattagagt caacagagga
     8521 tgtattttct gtcctagatc aagtgtttgg attgaagaga gtgttttcta gaacacacga
     8581 gttttttcaa aaggcctgga tctattattc agacagatca gacctcatcg ggttacggga
     8641 ggatcaaata tactgcttag atgcgtccaa cggcccaacc tgttggaatg gccaggatgg
     8701 cgggctagaa ggcttacggc agaagggctg gagtctagtc agcttattga tgatagatag
     8761 agaatctcaa atcaggaaca caagaaccaa aatactagct caaggagaca accaggtttt
     8821 atgtccgaca tacatgttgt cgccagggct atctcaagag gggctcctct atgaattgga
     8881 gagaatatca aggaatgcac tttcgatata cagagccgtc gaggaagggg catctaagct
     8941 agggctgatc atcaagaaag aagagaccat gtgtagttat gacttcctca tctatggaaa
     9001 aacccctttg tttagaggta acatattggt gcctgagtcc aaaagatggg ccagagtctc
     9061 ttgcgtctct aatgaccaaa tagtcaacct cgccaatata atgtcgacag tgtccaccaa
     9121 tgcgctaaca gtggcacaac actctcaatc tttgatcaaa ccgatgaggg attttctgct
     9181 catgtcagta caggcagtct ttcactacct gctatttagc ccaatcttaa agggaagagt
     9241 ttacaagatt ctgagcgctg aaggggagag ctttctccta gccatgtcaa ggataatcta
     9301 tctagatcct tctttgggag ggatatctgg aatgtccctc ggaagattcc atatacgaca
     9361 gttctcagac cctgtctctg aagggttatc cttctggaga gagatctggt taagctccca
     9421 agagtcctgg attcacgcgt tgtgtcaaga ggctggaaac ccagatcttg gagagagaac
     9481 actcgagagc ttcactcgcc ttctagaaga tccgaccacc ttaaatatca gaggaggggc
     9541 cagtcctacc attctactca aggatgcaat cagaaaggct ttatatgacg aggtggacaa
     9601 ggtggaaaat tcagagtttc gagaggcaat cctgttgtcc aagacccata gagataattt
     9661 tatactcttc ttaatatctg ttgagcctct gtttcctcga tttctcagtg agctattcag
     9721 ttcgtctttt ttgggaatcc ccgagtcaat cattggattg atacaaaact cccgaacgat
     9781 aagaaggcag tttagaaaga gtctctcaaa aactttagaa gaatccttct acaactcaga
     9841 gatccacggg attagtcgga tgacccagac acctcagagg gttggggggg tgtggccttg
     9901 ctcttcagag agggcagatc tacttaggga gatctcttgg ggaagaaaag tggtaggcac
     9961 gacagttcct cacccttctg agatgttggg attacttccc aagtcctcta tttcttgcac
    10021 ttgtggagca acaggaggag gcaatcctag agtttctgta tcagtactcc cgtcctttga
    10081 tcagtcattt ttttcacgag gccccctaaa gggatacttg ggctcgtcca cctctatgtc
    10141 gacccagcta ttccatgcat gggaaaaagt cactaatgtt catgtggtga agagagctct
    10201 atcgttaaaa gaatctataa actggttcat tactagagat tccaacttgg ctcaagctct
    10261 aattaggaac attatgtctc tgacaggccc tgatttccct ctagaggagg cccctgtctt
    10321 caaaaggacg gggtcagcct tgcataggtt caagtctgcc agatacagcg aaggagggta
    10381 ttcttctgtc tgcccgaacc tcctctctca tatttctgtt agtacagaca ccatgtctga
    10441 tttgacccaa gacgggaaga actacgattt catgttccag ccattgatgc tttatgcaca
    10501 gacatggaca tcagagctgg tacagagaga cacaaggcta agagactcta cgtttcattg
    10561 gcacctccga tgcaacaggt gtgtgagacc cattgacgac gtgaccctgg agacctctca
    10621 gatcttcgag tttccggatg tgtcgaaaag aatatccaga atggtttctg gggctgtgcc
    10681 tcacttccag aggcttcccg atatccgtct gagaccagga gattttgaat ctctaagcgg
    10741 tagagaaaag tctcaccata tcggatcagc tcaggggctc ttatactcaa tcttagtggc
    10801 aattcacgac tcaggataca atgatggaac catcttccct gtcaacatat acggcaaggt
    10861 ttcccctaga gactatttga gagggctcgc aaggggagta ttgataggat cctcgatttg
    10921 cttcttgaca agaatgacaa atatcaatat taatagacct cttgaattgg tctcaggggt
    10981 aatctcatat attctcctga ggctagataa ccatccctcc ttgtacataa tgctcagaga
    11041 accgtctctt agaggagaga tattttctat ccctcagaaa atccccgccg cttatccaac
    11101 cactatgaaa gaaggcaaca gatcaatctt gtgttatctc caacatgtgc tacgctatga
    11161 gcgagagata atcacggcgt ctccagagaa tgactggcta tggatctttt cagactttag
    11221 aagtgccaaa atgacgtacc tatccctcat tacttaccag tctcatcttc tactccagag
    11281 ggttgagaga aacctatcta agagtatgag agataacctg cgacaattga gttctttgat
    11341 gaggcaggtg ctgggcgggc acggagaaga taccttagag tcagacgaca acattcaacg
    11401 actgctaaaa gactctttac gaaggacaag atgggtggat caagaggtgc gccatgcagc
    11461 tagaaccatg actggagatt acagccccaa caagaaggtg tcccgtaagg taggatgttc
    11521 agaatgggtc tgctctgctc aacaggttgc agtctctacc tcagcaaacc cggcccctgt
    11581 ctcggagctt gacataaggg ccctctctaa gaggttccag aaccctttga tctcgggctt
    11641 gagagtggtt cagtgggcaa ccggtgctca ttataagctt aagcctattc tagatgatct
    11701 caatgttttc ccatctctct gccttgtagt tggggacggg tcagggggga tatcaagggc
    11761 agtcctcaac atgtttccag atgccaagct tgtgttcaac agtcttttag aggtgaatga
    11821 cctgatggct tccggaacac atccactgcc tccttcagca atcatgaggg gaggaaatga
    11881 tatcgtctcc agagtgatag atcttgactc aatctgggaa aaaccgtccg acttgagaaa
    11941 cttggcaacc tggaaatact tccagtcagt ccaaaagcag gtcaacatgt cctatgacct
    12001 cattatttgc gatgcagaag ttactgacat tgcatctatc aaccggatca ccctgttaat
    12061 gtccgatttt gcattgtcta tagatggacc actctatttg gtcttcaaaa cttatgggac
    12121 tatgctagta aatccaaact acaaggctat tcaacacctg tcaagagcgt tcccctcggt
    12181 cacagggttt atcacccaag taacttcgtc tttttcatct gagctctacc tccgattctc
    12241 caaacgaggg aagtttttca gagatgctga gtacttgacc tcttccaccc ttcgagaaat
    12301 gagccttgtg ttattcaatt gtagcagccc caagagtgag atgcagagag ctcgttcctt
    12361 gaactatcag gatcttgtga gaggatttcc tgaagaaatc atatcaaatc cttacaatga
    12421 gatgatcata actctgattg acagtgatgt agaatctttt ctagtccaca agatggttga
    12481 tgatcttgag ttacagaggg gaactctgtc taaagtggct atcattatag ccatcatgat
    12541 agttttctcc aacagagtct tcaacgtttc caaaccccta actgacccct cgttctatcc
    12601 accgtctgat cccaaaatcc tgaggcactt caacatatgt tgcagtacta tgatgtatct
    12661 atctactgct ttaggtgacg tccctagctt cgcaagactt cacgacctgt ataacagacc
    12721 tataacttat tacttcagaa agcaagtcat tcgagggaac gtttatctat cttggagttg
    12781 gtccaacgac acctcagtgt tcaaaagggt agcctgtaat tctagcctga gtctgtcatc
    12841 tcactggatc aggttgattt acaagatagt gaagactacc agactcgttg gcagcatcaa
    12901 ggatctatcc agagaagtgg aaagacacct tcataggtac aacaggtgga tcaccctaga
    12961 ggatatcaga tctagatcat ccctactaga ctacagttgc ctgtgaaccg gatactcctg
    13021 gaagcctgcc catgctaaga ctcttgtgtg atgtatcttg aaaaaaacaa gatcctaaat
    13081 ctgaaccttt ggttgtttga ttgtttttct catttttgtt gtttatttgt taagcgtggg
    13141 tcggcatggc atctccacct cctcgcggtc cgacctgggc atccgaagga ggacgcacgt
    13201 ccactcggat ggctaaggga ggggcgggga tccggctgct aacaaagccc gaaaggaagc
    13261 tgagttggct gctgccaccg ctgagcaata actagcataa ccccttgggg cctctaaacg
    13321 ggtcttgagg ggttttttgc tgaaaggagg aactatatcc ggatccacta gttctagagc
    13381 ggccgccacc gcggtggagc tccagctttt gttcccttta gtgagggtta attgcgcgct
    13441 tggcgtaatc atggtcatag ctgtttcctg tgtgaaattg ttatccgctc acaattccac
    13501 acaacatacg agccggaagc ataaagtgta aagcctgggg tgcctaatga gtgagctaac
    13561 tcacattaat tgcgttgcgc tcactgcccg ctttccagtc gggaaacctg tcgtgccagc
    13621 tgcattaatg aatcggccaa cgcgcgggga gaggcggttt gcgtattggg cgctcttccg
    13681 cttcctcgct cactgactcg ctgcgctcgg tcgttcggct gcggcgagcg gtatcagctc
    13741 actcaaaggc ggtaatacgg ttatccacag aatcagggga taacgcagga aagaacatgt
    13801 gagcaaaagg ccagcaaaag gccaggaacc gtaaaaaggc cgcgttgctg gcgtttttcc
    13861 ataggctccg cccccctgac gagcatcaca aaaatcgacg ctcaagtcag aggtggcgaa
    13921 acccgacagg actataaaga taccaggcgt ttccccctgg aagctccctc gtgcgctctc
    13981 ctgttccgac cctgccgctt accggatacc tgtccgcctt tctcccttcg ggaagcgtgg
    14041 cgctttctca tagctcacgc tgtaggtatc tcagttcggt gtaggtcgtt cgctccaagc
    14101 tgggctgtgt gcacgaaccc cccgttcagc ccgaccgctg cgccttatcc ggtaactatc
    14161 gtcttgagtc caacccggta agacacgact tatcgccact ggcagcagcc actggtaaca
    14221 ggattagcag agcgaggtat gtaggcggtg ctacagagtt cttgaagtgg tggcctaact
    14281 acggctacac tagaaggaca gtatttggta tctgcgctct gctgaagcca gttaccttcg
    14341 gaaaaagagt tggtagctct tgatccggca aacaaaccac cgctggtagc ggtggttttt
    14401 ttgtttgcaa gcagcagatt acgcgcagaa aaaaaggatc tcaagaagat cctttgatct
    14461 tttctacggg gtctgacgct cagtggaacg aaaactcacg ttaagggatt ttggtcatga
    14521 gattatcaaa aaggatcttc acctagatcc ttttaaatta aaaatgaagt tttaaatcaa
    14581 tctaaagtat atatgagtaa acttggtctg acagttacca atgcttaatc agtgaggcac
    14641 ctatctcagc gatctgtcta tttcgttcat ccatagttgc ctgactcccc gtcgtgtaga
    14701 taactacgat acgggagggc ttaccatctg gccccagtgc tgcaatgata ccgcgagacc
    14761 cacgctcacc ggctccagat ttatcagcaa taaaccagcc agccggaagg gccgagcgca
    14821 gaagtggtcc tgcaacttta tccgcctcca tccagtctat taattgttgc cgggaagcta
    14881 gagtaagtag ttcgccagtt aatagtttgc gcaacgttgt tgccattgct acaggcatcg
    14941 tggtgtcacg ctcgtcgttt ggtatggctt cattcagctc cggttcccaa cgatcaaggc
    15001 gagttacatg atcccccatg ttgtgcaaaa aagcggttag ctccttcggt cctccgatcg
    15061 ttgtcagaag taagttggcc gcagtgttat cactcatggt tatggcagca ctgcataatt
    15121 ctcttactgt catgccatcc gtaagatgct tttctgtgac tggtgagtac tcaaccaagt
    15181 cattctgaga atagtgtatg cggcgaccga gttgctcttg cccggcgtca atacgggata
    15241 ataccgcgcc acatagcaga actttaaaag tgctcatcat tggaaaacgt tcttcggggc
    15301 gaaaactctc aaggatctta ccgctgttga gatccagttc gatgtaaccc actcgtgcac
    15361 ccaactgatc ttcagcatct tttactttca ccagcgtttc tgggtgagca aaaacaggaa
    15421 ggcaaaatgc cgcaaaaaag ggaataaggg cgacacggaa atgttgaata ctcatactct
    15481 tcctttttca atattattga agcatttatc agggttattg tctcatgagc ggatacatat
    15541 ttgaatgtat ttagaaaaat aaacaaatag gggttccgcg cacatttccc cgaaaagtgc
    15601 cacctg
//
