>Addgene plasmid #52499 | pRVdG-4RFP-5premGRASP | addgene partial sequence | sequence record 92225 | B19L-R 5'-CGATTGGGTCAATAGGGTCA-3'
TCTCAGGTTGAGAAGTGTTGCCAGTTGTTCTTCTGATCTAATGTTTTTTTCTCGACTGAAAAGCTTAGAT
GACCCAGCACTTTATAAGCTAGCTCATTAAGATCTTACGTAGTACTCTTTATCCTTGTTTTTCTTGTTTT
TGTTTGCTGATTTGGCGCTGGAGGGCTGTTTCTCTTTAACCACGGCGCCATTACTCTGAGCGCTGTTACT
GATATAGTTCCTAGATTCGTCAACGTGGTAAGATCCCTCATCCCTGTTGCGATACTTGTAGCGTACGCAG
AAGAAGATGCCCAGGCCGATAAACAGAAGCAGGCCGGCGACTCCCCCGAGTACGATCAGGGCCATCGGCT
GTACTGGTGTTGACCAAGTAGGAAGCACCTTGATGTTGCTCTCCAGCAGCACCTGTCCAGAGTCGCTAAG
AAGACACTGCCACATCCCTGCCTCCGGGTTAAGGACCCACACAGCCTTCTCTCTTTTACTGACTTTAGCC
TCCTTATTCTCCAGCTTCAGAGACAGCATCAGTTTAGGTGAGGTGGGACCCCACACTTCGCAGGTCAGGT
TCTTCTGCAGCTGTGTTGCCCTCATCACCACGAGGTTGACCTCCTGATGCAACTTTCCGGTCTTAGCCTC
CAAGGCGAGGGTGAGGTTCCCGGAGCCAGCATACTGGGGCAGGGCTTGGGGGAGTGTCAAGTGCAAAGGC
AACTTCTTGCCCATCTGCAGCTTAGGGTCCTGTGTGACTCTCTTCACGCTCACTTCTTTGTTTTTCAGAT
CA
