>Addgene plasmid #52499 | pRVdG-4RFP-5premGRASP | addgene partial sequence | sequence record 92226 | TagRFPmKate-F1 5'-AGGCCGACAAAGAGACCTAC-3'
CCGATCTGCGACCTCCCTAGCAAACTGGGGCACAAACTTAATGGCATGGACGAGCTGTACAAGTAATGAT
TAATTAACGTCCTTTCAACGATCCAAGTCCATGAAAAAAACTAACACCCCTCCCGTACGAAAGCCGCCAC
CATGCCACCTTCTACTAGTCTTTTGTTGCTTGCTGCACTTCTCCCCTTCGCTCTTCCCGCTTCAGATTGG
AAGACAGGAGAAGTCACCGCTTCCCGCGACCACATGGTGCTGCACGAATATGTGAACGCTGCTGGCATCA
CAGGCGGTGGCGGATCTGGCGGCGGTGGTAGCGTCGACTTTCAGAAAGCTAGCTCTATTGTTTATAAGAA
GGAGGGGGAACAGGTGGAGTTCAGTTTCCCATTGGCCTTCACAGTCGAGAAGCTCACAGGATCAGGAGAG
TTGTGGTGGCAGGCCGAAAGAGCCTCCTCCAGCAAGAGTTGGATCACTTTTGATCTGAAAAACAAAGAAG
TGAGCGTGAAGAGAGTCACACAGGACCCTAAGCTGCAGATGGGCAAGAAGTTGCCTTTGCACTTGACACT
CCCCCAAGCCCTGCCCCAGTATGCTGGCTCCGGGAACCTCACCCTCGCCTTGGAGGCTAAGACCGGAAAG
TTGCATCAGGAGGTCAACCTCGTGGTGATGAGGGCAACACAGCTGCAGAAGAACCTGACCTGCGAAGTGT
GGGGTCCCACCTCACCTAAACTGATGCTGTCTCTGAAGCTGGAGAATAAGGAGGCTAAAGTCAGTAAAAG
AGAGAAGGCTGTGTGGGTCCTTAACCCGGAGGCAGGGATGTGGCAGTGTCTTCTTAGCGACTCTGGACAG
GTGCTGCTGGAGAGCAACATCAAGGTGCTTCCTACTTGGTCAACACCAGTACAGCCGATGGC
