>Addgene plasmid #52499 | pRVdG-4RFP-5premGRASP | addgene partial sequence | sequence record 95904 | B19M-F 5'-ACAAAGGTCCGAAGAGGACA-3'
TCAGATTATATCCCGCAAATTTATCACTTGTTTACCTCTGGAGGAGAGAACATATGGGCTCAACTCCAAC
CCTTGGGAGCAATATAACAAAAAACATGTTATGGTGCCATTAAACCGCTGCATTTCATCAAAGTCAAGTT
GATTACCTTTACATTTTGATCCTCTTGGATGTGAAAAAAACTATTAACATCCCTCAAAAGACCCCGGGCC
CGGGAAAGCCGCCACCATGGTGTCTAAGGGCGAAGAGCTGATTAAGGAGAACATGCACATGAAGCTGTAC
ATGGAGGGCACCGTGAACAACCACCACTTCAAGTGCACATCCGAGGGCGAAGGCAAGCCCTACGAGGGCA
CCCAGACCATGAGAATCAAGGTGGTCGAGGGCGGCCCTCTCCCCTTCGCCTTCGACATCCTGGCTACCAG
CTTCATGTACGGCAGCAGAACCTTCATCAACCACACCCAGGGCATCCCCGACTTCTTTAAGCAGTCCTTC
CCTGAGGGCTTCACATGGGAGAGAGTCACCACATACGAAGACGGGGGCGTGCTGACCGCTACCCAGGACA
CCAGCCTCCAGGACGGCTGCCTCATCTACAACGTCAAGATCAGAGGGGTGAACTTCCCATCCAACGGCCC
TGTGATGCAGAAGAAAACACTCGGCTGGGAGGCCAACACCGAGATGCTGTACCCCGCTGACGGCGGCCTG
GAAGGCAGAACCGACATGGCCCTGAAGCTCGTGGGCGGGGGCCACCTGATCTGCAACTTCAAGACCACAT
ACAGATCCAAGAAACCCGCTAAGAACCTCAAGATGCCCGGCGTCTACTATGTGGACCACAGACTGGAA
