>Addgene plasmid #52499 | pRVdG-4RFP-5premGRASP | addgene partial sequence | sequence record 95905 | CMV-F 5'-CGCAAATGGGCGGTAGGCGTG-3'
ACTAGAGAACCCACTGCTTACTGGCTTATCGAAATTAATACGACTCACTATAGGGAGACCCAAGCTGGCT
AGATTAAGCGTCTGATGAGTCCGTGAGGACGAAACCCGGCGTACCGGGTCACGCTTAACAACCAGATCAA
AGAAAAAACAGACATTGTCAATTGCAAAGCAAAAATGTAACACCCCTACAATGGATGCCGACAAGATTGT
ATTCAAAGTCAATAATCAGGTGGTCTCTTTGAAGCCTGAGATTATCGTGGATCAATATGAGTACAAGTAC
CCTGCCATCAAAGATTTGAAAAAGCCCTGTATAACCCTAGGAAAGGCTCCCGATTTAAATAAAGCATACA
AGTCAGTTTTGTCAGGCATGAGCGCCGCCAAACTTAATCCTGACGATGTATGTTCCTATTTGGCAGCGGC
AATGCAGTTTTTTGAGGGGACATGTCCGGAAGACTGGACCAGCTATGGAATTGTGATTGCACGAAAAGGA
GATAAGATCACCCCAGGTTCTCTGGTGGAGATAAAACGTACTGATGTAGAAGGGAATTGGGCTCTGACAG
GAGGCATGGAACTGACAAGAGACCCCACTGTCCCTGAGCATGCGTCCTTAGTCGGTCTTCTCTTGAGTCT
GTATAGGTTGAGCAAAATATCCGGGCAAAACACTGGTAACTATAAGACAAACATTGCAGACAGGATAGAG
CAGATTTTTGAGACAGCCCCTTTTGTTAAAATCGTGGAACACCATACTCTAATGACAACTCACAAAATGT
GTGCTAATTGGAGTACTATACCAAACTTCAGATTTTTGGCCGGAACCTATGACATGTTTTTCTCCCGGAT
TGAGCATCTATATTCAGCAATCAGAGTGGGCACAGTTGTCACTGCTTATGAA
